Addgene plasmid #186571: pSF-p15ABAD- YFP
Purpose: p15A ori, L-arabinose PBAD promoter, AmpR. Kringle YFP (Yellow Fluorescence Protein) expression
Depositing lab: Teresa de Diego Puente. Depositing organization: Universidad de Murcia. Publication: Impact of the Expression System on Recombinant Protein Production in Escherichia coli BL21. Lozano Terol G, Gallego-Jara J, Sola Martinez RA, Martinez Vivancos A, Canovas Diaz M, de Diego Puente T. Front Microbiol. 2021 Jun 21;12:682001. doi: 10.3389/fmicb.2021.682001. eCollection 2021. PubMed 34234760.
Backbone
  Vector backbone: pSF-pA-PromMCS-KrYFP
  Backbone manufacturer: Oxgene
  Backbone size w/o insert (bp): 4613
  Total vector size (bp): 5480
  Modifications to backbone: PUC ori changed to p15A
  Vector type: Bacterial Expression
Growth in bacteria
  Bacterial resistance: Ampicillin, 100 μg/mL
  Growth temperature: 37°C
  Growth strain: DH5alpha
  Copy number: Low Copy
Gene/Insert
  Gene/Insert name: YFP (alt name: Kringle YFP (Yellow Fluorescence Protein))
  Insert size (bp): 705
  Promoter: BAD promoter
  Cloning method: Unknown
  Sequencing primers: 5′ AATAGGCTGTCCCCAGTGC; 3′ TGTATCAGTCAGTCAGTGCA
Terms and licenses: Academic/Nonprofit Terms; Industry Terms: Not Available to Industry
How to cite: pSF-p15ABAD- YFP was a gift from Teresa de Diego Puente (Addgene plasmid # 186571 ; http://n2t.net/addgene:186571 ; RRID:Addgene_186571)
