[The description below was written by a language model from this plasmid's Addgene catalogue record and pLannotate feature annotations shown in this document.]
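Description:
pSF-p15ABAD- YFP is a bacterial expression plasmid built on the Oxgene SnapFast backbone pSF-pA-PromMCS-KrYFP, in which the original pUC origin has been replaced by the p15A origin. This gives a low- to medium-copy replicon in E. coli that is compatible with ColE1-type plasmids. Selection is by ampicillin through the β-lactamase gene (AmpR), which is followed by an rrnG transcription terminator. The catalogue lists a total size of 5,480 bp, whereas the sequenced record behind the feature table is 5,364 nt; the record does not explain this difference.

The payload is an L-arabinose-inducible reporter cassette. The araC regulator gene is encoded on the reverse strand, divergent from the araBAD (PBAD) promoter. AraC represses this promoter in the absence of arabinose and activates it when the sugar is present. PBAD drives a roughly 700 bp yellow fluorescent protein gene, catalogued as "Kringle YFP" and annotated from the sequence as phiYFP, a constitutively fluorescent protein derived from Phialidium. Downstream lie T7 and rrnG terminators that end bacterial transcription. The SV40 and synthetic poly(A) signals, an RNA polymerase II pause site, a small SV40 large T antigen fragment and the flanking β-globin insulator elements appear to be carried over from the modular backbone and have no expected role in E. coli.

The associated publication title indicates that the plasmid was used to study how expression-system components affect recombinant protein production in E. coli BL21. Here YFP fluorescence would serve as the readout for the p15A origin and PBAD promoter combination.
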