Features (pLannotate 1.2.2; 16 found; start..end, strand, type, name):
     18..89      +  misc_feature   5' β-globin insulator: insulator upstream of the human β-globin locus (Farrell et al., 2002)
     94..140     -  terminator     T7 terminator: transcription terminator for bacteriophage T7 RNA polymerase
    158..206     -  polyA_signal   poly(A) signal: synthetic polyadenylation signal
    241..289     +  polyA_signal   poly(A) signal: synthetic polyadenylation signal
    303..394     +  misc_feature   pause site: RNA polymerase II transcriptional pause signal from the human α2 globin gene
    409..1287    -  CDS            araC: L-arabinose regulatory protein; araC
   1314..1598    +  promoter       araBAD promoter: araBAD; promoter of the L-arabinose operon of E. coli; the araC regulatory gene is transcribed in the opposite direction (Guzman et al., 1995)
   1642..2337    +  CDS            phiYFP: phiYFP is a basic (constitutively fluorescent) yellow fluorescent protein published in 2004, derived from Phialidium sp. SL-2003.
   2453..2574    -  polyA_signal   SV40 poly(A) signal: SV40 polyadenylation signal
   2597..2666    -  CDS            large T antigen (fragment): large T antigen from SV40 (simian virus 40)
   2689..2735    +  terminator     T7 terminator: transcription terminator for bacteriophage T7 RNA polymerase
   2765..2901    +  terminator     rrnG terminator: transcription terminator from the E. coli ribosomal RNA rrnG operon (Albrechtsen et al., 1991)
   2946..3017    +  misc_feature   3' β-globin insulator: insulator downstream of the human β-globin locus (Farrell et al., 2002)
   3112..3657    -  rep_origin     p15A ori: Plasmids containing the medium-copy-number p15A origin of replication can be propagated in E. coli cells that contain a second plasmid with the ColE1 origin.
   4221..5081    +  CDS            AmpR: β-lactamase; bla; confers resistance to ampicillin, carbenicillin, and related antibiotics
   5094..5230    +  terminator     rrnG terminator: transcription terminator from the E. coli ribosomal RNA rrnG operon (Albrechtsen et al., 1991)
>Addgene plasmid #186571 | pSF-p15ABAD- YFP | addgene full sequence | sequence record 384157 | Addgene NGS Result
GCGATCGCGGCTCCCGACATCTTGGACCATTAGCTCCACAGGTATCTTCTTCCCTCTAGTGGTCATAACA
GCAGCTTCAGCTACCTCTCAATTCAAAAAACCCCTCAAGACCCGTTTAGAGGCCCCAAGGGGTTATGCTA
TCAATCGTTGCGTTACACACACAAAAAACCAACACACATCCATCTTCGATGGATAGCGATTTTATTATCT
AACTGCTGATCGAGTGTAGCCAGATCTGATAATAAAATATCTTTATTTTCATTACATCTGTGTGTTGGTT
TTTTGTGTGAATCGAAAGTACTAACATACGCTCTCCATCAAAACAAAACGAAACAAAACAAACTAGCAAA
ATAGGCTGTCCCCAGTGCAAATGCAGGTGCCAGAACATTTCTCTGTCGACCAACTAGTTTATGACAACTT
GACGGCTACATCATTCACTTTTTCTTCACAACCGGCACGGAACTCGCTCGGGCTGGCCCCGGTGCATTTT
TTAAATACCCGCGAGAAATAGAGTTGATCGTCAAAACCAACATTGCGACCGACGGTGGCGATAGGCATCC
GGGTGGTGCTCAAAAGCAGCTTCGCCTGGCTGATACGTTGGTCCTCGCGCCAGCTTAAGACGCTAATCCC
TAACTGCTGGCGGAAAAGATGTGACAGACGCGACGGCGACAAGCAAACATGCTGTGCGACGCTGGCGATA
TCAAAATTGCTGTCTGCCAGGTGATCGCTGATGTACTGACAAGCCTCGCGTACCCGATTATCCATCGGTG
GATGGAGCGACTCGTTAATCGCTTCCATGCGCCGCAGTAACAATTGCTCAAGCAGATTTATCGCCAGCAG
CTCCGAATAGCGCCCTTCCCCTTGCCCGGCGTTAATGATTTGCCCAAACAGGTCGCTGAAATGCGGCTGG
TGCGCTTCATCCGGGCGAAAGAACCCCGTATTGGCAAATATTGACGGCCAGTTAAGCCATTCATGCCAGT
AGGCGCGCGGACGAAAGTAAACCCACTGGTGATACCATTCGCGAGCCTCCGGATGACGACCGTAGTGATG
AATCTCTCCTGGCGGGAACAGCAAAATATCACCCGGTCGGCAAACAAATTCTCGTCCCTGATTTTTCACC
ACCCCCTGACCGCGAATGGTGAGATTGAGAATATAACCTTTCATTCCCAGCGGTCGGTCGATAAAAAAAT
CGAGATAACCGTTGGCCTCAATCGGCGTTAAACCCGCCACCAGATGGGCATTAAACGAGTATCCCGGCAG
CAGGGGATCATTTTGCGCTTCAGCCATACTTTTCATACTCCCGCCATTCAGAGAAGAAACCAATTGTCCA
TATTGCATCAGACATTGCCGTCACTGCGTCTTTTACTGGCTCTTCTCGCTAACCAAACCGGTAACCCCGC
TTATTAAAAGCATTCTGTAACAAAGCGGGACCAAAGCCATGACAAAAACGCGTAACAAAAGTGTCTATAA
TCACGGCAGAAAAGTCCACATTGATTATTTGCACGGCGTCACACTTTGCTATGCCATAGCATTTTTATCC
ATAAGATTAGCGGATCCTACCTGACGCTTTTTATCGCAACTCTCTACTGTTTCTCCATACCCGTTTTTTT
GAATTCAAAGGAGGTACCCACCATGACGGCACTGACTGAAGGCGCAAAACTGTTCGAGAAAGAAATCCCA
TATATCACTGAGCTGGAAGGTGACGTTGAAGGTATGAAGTTTATCATCAAGGGTGAAGGCACCGGTGACG
CGAGCGTCGGTAAAGTGGATGCTCAGTTCATTTGTACCACGGGCGACGTTCCGGTTCCGTGGAGCACGCT
GGTCACCACGCTGACGTATGGTGCTCAGTGCTTTGCCAAGTATCCGCGCCACATTGCGGATTTCTTCAAA
AGCTGCATGCCGGAAGGTTACGTCCAAGAGCGCACCATCACCTTTGAGGGTGATGGCGTGTTCAAGACCC
GTGCGGAAGTCACCTTTGAAAATGGCAGCGTGTACAACCGTGTAAAACTGAACGGCCAGGGTTTCAAGAA
GGACGGCCACGTGCTGGGCAAAAATCTGGAGTTTAACTTTACCCCTCATTGTTTGTACATTTGGGGTGAC
CAAGCGAATCATGGCCTGAAGAGCGCGTTCAAAATCATGCATGAGATCACCGGCTCCAAAGAGGATTTCA
TTGTTGCCGATCACACCCAAATGAATACCCCGATTGGTGGTGGTCCGGTGCACGTGCCGGAGTACCACCA
CATTACGTATCATGTTACCCTGTCTAAAGACGTCACCGATCACCGTGACCATTTGAACATTGTTGAGGTG
ATCAAGGCAGTTGACCTGGAGACGTACCGCTAGAAGTTGTCTCCTCCTGCACTGACTGACTGATACAATC
GATTTCTGGATCCGCAGGCCTCTGCTAGCTTGACTGACTGAGATACAGCGTACCTTCAGCTCACAGACAT
GATAAGATACATTGATGAGTTTGGACAAACCACAACTAGAATGCAGTGAAAAAAATGCTTTATTTGTGAA
ATTTGTGATGCTATTGCTTTATTTGTAACCATTATAAGCTGCAATAAACAAGTTAACAACAACAATTGCA
TTCATTTTATGTTTCAGGTTCAGGGGGAGGTGTGGGAGGTTTTTTAAAGCAAGTAAAACCTCTACAAATG
TGGTATTGGCCCATCTCTATCGGTATCGTAGCATAACCCCTTGGGGCCTCTAAACGGGTCTTGAGGGGTT
TTTTGTGCCCCTCGGGCCGGATTGCTATCTACCGGCATTGGCGCAGAAAAAAATGCCTGATGCGACGCTG
CGCGTCTTATACTCCCACATATGCCAGATTCAGCAACGGATACGGCTTCCCCAACTTGCCCACTTCCATA
CGTGTCCTCCTTACCAGAAATTTATCCTTAAGGTCGTCAGCTATCCTGCAGGCGATCTCTCGATTTCGAT
CAAGACATTCCTTTAATGGTCTTTTCTGGACACCACTAGGGGTCAGAAGTAGTTCATCAAACTTTCTTCC
CTCCCTAATCTCATTGGTTACCTTGGGCTATCGAAACTTAATTAAGGAAGATGCCAGGAAGATACTTAAC
AGGGAAGTGAGAGGGCCGCGGCAAAGCCGTTTTTCCATAGGCTCCGCCCCCCTGACAAGCATCACGAAAT
CTGACGCTCAAATCAGTGGTGGCGAAACCCGACAGGACTATAAAGATACCAGGCGTTTCCCCCTGGCGGC
TCCCTCGTGCGCTCTCCTGTTCCTGCCTTTCGGTTTACCGGTGTCATTCCGCTGTTATGGCCGCGTTTGT
CTCATTCCACGCCTGACACTCAGTTCCGGGTAGGCAGTTCGCTCCAAGCTGGACTGTATGCACGAACCCC
CCGTTCAGTCCGACCGCTGCGCCTTATCCGGTAACTATCGTCTTGAGTCCAACCCGGAAAGACATGCAAA
AGCACCACTGGCAGCAGCCACTGGTAATTGATTTAGAGGAGTTAGTCTTGAAGTCATGCGCCGGTTAAGG
CTAAACTGAAAGGACAAGTTTTGGTGACTGCGCTCCTCCAAGCCAGTTACCTCGGTTCAAAGAGTTGGTA
GCTCAGAGAACCTTCGAAAAACCGCCCTGCAAGGCGGTTTTTTCGTTTTCAGAGCAAGAGATTACGCGCA
GACCAAAACGATCTCAAGAAGATCATCTTATTAAGGGGTCTGACGCTCAGTGGAACGAAAAATTTGGTGG
TATTTAAATTTCCGAACTCTCCAAGGCCCTCGTCGGAAAATCTTCAAACCTTTCGTCCGATCCATCTTGC
AGGCTACCTCTCGAACGAACTATCGCAAGTCTCTTGGCCGGCCTTGCGCCTTGGCTATTGCTTGGCAGCG
CCTATCGCCAGGTATTACTCCAATCCCGAATATCCGAGATCGGGATCACCCGAGAGAAGTTCAACCTACA
TCCTCAATCCCGATCTATCCGAGATCCGAGGAATATCGAAATCGGGGCGCGCCTGGTGTACCGAGAACGA
TCCTCTCAGTGCGAGTCTCGACGATCCATATCGTTGCTTGGCAGTCAGCCAGTCGGAATCCAGCTTGGGA
CCCAGGAAGTCCAATCGTCAGATATTGTACTCAAGCCTGGTCACGGCAGCGTACCGATCTGTTTAAACCT
AGATATTGATAGTCTGATCGGTCAACGTATAATCGAGTCCTAGCTTTTGCAAACATCTATCAAGAGACAG
GATCAGCAGGAGGCTTTCGCATGAGTATTCAACATTTCCGTGTCGCCCTTATTCCCTTTTTTGCGGCATT
TTGCCTTCCTGTTTTTGCTCACCCAGAAACGCTGGTGAAAGTAAAAGATGCTGAAGATCAGTTGGGTGCG
CGAGTGGGTTACATCGAACTGGATCTCAACAGCGGTAAGATCCTTGAGAGTTTTCGCCCCGAAGAACGCT
TTCCAATGATGAGCACTTTTAAAGTTCTGCTATGTGGCGCGGTATTATCCCGTATTGACGCCGGGCAAGA
GCAACTCGGTCGCCGCATACACTATTCTCAGAATGACTTGGTTGAGTATTCACCAGTCACAGAAAAGCAT
CTTACGGATGGCATGACAGTAAGAGAATTATGCAGTGCTGCCATAACCATGAGTGATAACACTGCGGCCA
ACTTACTTCTGACAACGATTGGAGGACCGAAGGAGCTAACCGCTTTTTTGCACAACATGGGGGATCATGT
AACTCGCCTTGATCGTTGGGAACCGGAGCTGAATGAAGCCATACCAAACGACGAGCGTGACACCACGATG
CCTGTAGCAATGGCAACAACCTTGCGTAAACTATTAACTGGCGAACTACTTACTCTAGCTTCCCGGCAAC
AGTTGATAGACTGGATGGAGGCGGATAAAGTTGCAGGACCACTTCTGCGCTCGGCCCTTCCGGCTGGCTG
GTTTATTGCTGATAAATCTGGAGCCGGTGAGCGTGGGTCTCGCGGTATCATTGCAGCACTGGGGCCAGAT
GGTAAGCCCTCCCGTATCGTAGTTATCTACACGACGGGGAGTCAGGCAACTATGGATGAACGAAATAGAC
AGATCGCTGAGATAGGTGCCTCACTGATTAAGCATTGGTAACCGATTCTAGGTGCATTGGCGCAGAAAAA
AATGCCTGATGCGACGCTGCGCGTCTTATACTCCCACATATGCCAGATTCAGCAACGGATACGGCTTCCC
CAACTTGCCCACTTCCATACGTGTCCTCCTTACCAGAAATTTATCCTTAAGATCCCGAATCGTTTAAACT
CGACTCTGGCTCTATCGAATCTCCGTCGTTTCGAGCTTACGCGAACAGCCGTGGCGCTCATTTGCTCGTC
GGGCATCGAATCTCGTCAGCTATCGTCAGCTTACCTTTTTGGCA
